>Addgene plasmid #72306 | pCH8 | depositor full sequence | sequence record 131941 | pCH8 sequence 3931 bps
AGTGCGCTCGAGCTTCCCAACCTTACCAGAGGGCGCCCCAGCTGGCAATTCCGACGTCTGTGTGGAATTG
TGAGCGGATAACAATTTCACACAGGGCCCTCGGACACCGAGGAGAATGTCAAGAGGCGAACACACAACGT
CTTGGAGCGCCAGAGGAGGAACGAGCTAAAACGGAGCTTTTTTGCCCTGCGTGACCAGATCCCGGAGTTG
GAAAACAATGAAAAGGCCCCCAAGGTAGTTATCCTTAAAAAAGCCACAGCATACATCCTGTCCGTCCAAG
CAGAGGAGCAAAAGCTCATTTCTGAAGAGGACTTGTTGCGGAAACGACGAGAACAGTTGAAACACAAACT
TGAACAGCTACGGAACTCTTGTGCGTAAGGAAAAGTAAGGAAAACGATTCCTTCTAACAGAAATGTCCTG
AGCAATCACCTATGAACTGTCGATTGACATTGTGAGCGGATAACAAGATACTGAGCACAATTGTGAGCGG
ATAACAATTGCATGCCACTTAAAAAGGAGATCAACAATGAAAGCAATTTTCGTACTGAAACATCTTAATC
ATGCTAAGGAGAAATACTAGTATGCGTAAAGGCGAAGAGCTGTTCACTGGTGTCGTCCCTATTCTGGTGG
AACTGGATGGTGATGTCAACGGTCATAAGTTTTCCGTGCGTGGCGAGGGTGAAGGTGACGCAACTAATGG
TAAACTGACGCTGAAGTTCATCTGTACTACTGGTAAACTGCCGGTACCTTGGCCGACTCTGGTAACGACG
CTGACTTATGGTGTTCAGTGCTTTGCTCGTTATCCGGACCATATGAAGCAGCATGACTTCTTCAAGTCCG
CCATGCCGGAAGGCTATGTGCAGGAACGCACGATTTCCTTTAAGGATGACGGCACGTACAAAACGCGTGC
GGAAGTGAAATTTGAAGGCGATACCCTGGTAAACCGCATTGAGCTGAAAGGCATTGACTTTAAAGAAGAC
GGCAATATCCTGGGCCATAAGCTGGAATACAATTTTAACAGCCACAATGTTTACATCACCGCCGATAAAC
AAAAAAATGGCATTAAAGCGAATTTTAAAATTCGCCACAACGTGGAGGATGGCAGCGTGCAGCTGGCTGA
TCACTACCAGCAAAACACTCCAATCGGTGATGGTCCTGTTCTGCTGCCAGACAATCACTATCTGAGCTAC
CAAAGCGTTCTGTCTAAAGATCCGAACGAGAAACGCGATCATATGGTTCTGCTGGAGTTCGTAACCGCAG
CGGGCATCACGCATGGTATGGATGAACTGTACAAATGATGAAGCTTCCCCTACGTGCTGCTGAAGTTGCC
CGCAACAGAGAGTGGAACCAACCGGTGATACCACGATACTATGACTGAGAGTCAACGCCATGAGCGGCCT
CATTTCTTATTCTGAGTTACAACAGTCCGCACCGCTGTCTCACACTGGCTCACCTTCGGGTGGGCCTTTC
TGCGTTTATATACTAGAGAGAGAATATAAAAAGCCAGATTATTAATCCGGCTTTTTTATTATTTCCTAGC
TAGCCGGGGAAATGTGCGCGGAACCCCTATTTGTTTATTTTTCTAAATACATTCAAATATGTATCCGCTC
ATGAATTAATTCTTAGAAAAACTCATCGAGCATCAAATGAAACTGCAATTTATTCATATCAGGATTATCA
ATACCATATTTTTGAAAAAGCCGTTTCTGTAATGAAGGAGAAAACTCACCGAGGCAGTTCCATAGGATGG
CAAGATCCTGGTATCGGTCTGCGATTCCGACTCGTCCAACATCAATACAACCTATTAATTTCCCCTCGTC
AAAAATAAGGTTATCAAGTGAGAAATCACCATGAGTGACGACTGAATCCGGTGAGAATGGCAAAAGTTTA
TGCATTTCTTTCCAGACTTGTTCAACAGGCCAGCCATTACGCTCGTCATCAAAATCACTCGCATCAACCA
AACCGTTATTCATTCGTGATTGCGCCTGAGCGAGACGAAATACGCGATCGCTGTTAAAAGGACAATTACA
AACAGGAATCGAATGCAACCGGCGCAGGAACACTGCCAGCGCATCAACAATATTTTCACCTGAATCAGGA
TATTCTTCTAATACCTGGAATGCTGTTTTCCCGGGGATCGCAGTGGTGAGTAACCATGCATCATCAGGAG
TACGGATAAAATGCTTGATGGTCGGAAGAGGCATAAATTCCGTCAGCCAGTTTAGTCTGACCATCTCATC
TGTAACATCATTGGCAACGCTACCTTTGCCATGTTTCAGAAACAACTCTGGCGCATCGGGCTTCCCATAC
AATCGATAGATTGTCGCACCTGATTGCCCGACATTATCGCGAGCCCATTTATACCCATATAAATCAGCAT
CCATGTTGGAATTTAATCGCGGCCTAGAGCAAGACGTTTCCCGTTGAATATGGCTCATAACACCCCTTGT
ATTACTGTTTATGTAAGCAGACAGTTTTATTGTTCATGACCAAAATCCCTTAACGTGAGTTTTCGTTCCA
CTGAGCGTCAGACCCCGTAGAAAAGATCAAAGGATCTTCTTGAGATCCTTTTTTTCTGCGCGTAATCTGC
TGCTTGCAAACAAAAAAACCACCGCTACCAGCGGTGGTTTGTTTGCCGGATCAAGAGCTACCAACTCTTT
TTCCGAAGGTAACTGGCTTCAGCAGAGCGCAGATACCAAATACTGTCCTTCTAGTGTAGCCGTAGTTAGG
CCACCACTTCAAGAACTCTGTAGCACCGCCTACATACCTCGCTCTGCTAATCCTGTTACCAGTGGCTGCT
GCCAGTGGCGATAAGTCGTGTCTTACCGGGTTGGACTCAAGACGATAGTTACCGGATAAGGCGCAGCGGT
CGGGCTGAACGGGGGGTTCGTGCACACAGCCCAGCTTGGAGCGAACGACCTACACCGAACTGAGATACCT
ACAGCGTGAGCTATGAGAAAGCGCCACGCTTCCCGAAGGGAGAAAGGCGGACAGGTATCCGGTAAGCGGC
AGGGTCGGAACAGGAGAGCGCACGAGGGAGCTTCCAGGGGGAAACGCCTGGTATCTTTATAGTCCTGTCG
GGTTTCGCCACCTCTGACTTGAGCGTCGATTTTTGTGATGCTCGTCAGGGGGGCGGAGCCTATGGAAAAA
CGCCAGCAACGCGGCCTTTTTACGGTTCCTGGCCTTTTGCTGGCCTTTTGCTCACATGTTCTTTCCTGCG
TTATCCCCTGATTCTGTGGATAACCGTATTACCGCCTTTGAGTGAGCTGATACCGCTCGCCGCAGCCGAA
CGACCGAGCGCAGCGAGTCAGTGAGCGAGGAAGCGGAAGAGCGCCTGATGCGGTATTTTCTCCTTACGCA
TCTGTGCGGTATTTCACACCGCATATATGGTGCACTCTCAGTACAATCTGCTCTGATGCCGCATAGTTAA
GCCAGTATACACTCCGCTATCGCTACGTGACTGGGTCATGGCTGCGCCCCGACACCCGCCAACACCCGCT
GACGCGCCCTGACGGGCTTGTCTGCTCCCGGCATCCGCTTACAGACAAGCTGTGACCGTCTCCGGGAGCT
GCATGTGTCAGAGGTTTTCACCGTCATCACCGAAACGCGCGAGGCAGCTGCGGTAAAGCTCATCAGCGTG
GTCGTGAAGCGATTCACAGATGTCTGCCTGTTCATCCGCGTCCAGCTCGTTGAGTTTCTCCAGAAGCGTT
AATGTCTGGCTTCTGATAAAGCGGGCCATGTTAAGGGCGGTTTTTTCCTGTTTGGTCACTGATGCCTCCG
TGTAAGGGGGATTTCTGTTCATGGGGGTAATGATACCGATGAAACGAGAGAGGATGCTCACGATACGGGT
TACTGATGATGAACATGCCCGGTTACTGGAACGTTGTGAGGGTAAACAACTGGCGGTATGGATGCGGCGG
GACCAGAGCTC
Features (pLannotate 1.2.2; 13 found; start..end, strand, type, name):
     68..84      +  protein_bind   lac operator: The lac repressor binds to the lac operator to inhibit transcription in E. coli. This inhibition can be relieved by adding lactose or isopropyl-β-D-thiogalactopyranoside (IPTG). lac repressor encoded by lacI
    100..318     +  CDS            N-MYC2 (fragment): MYC2_MARMO - Protein inferred from homology: Swiss-Prot protein existence level 3. From Marmota monax (Woodchuck).
    286..315     +  CDS            Myc: Myc (human c-Myc proto-oncogene) epitope tag
    450..466     +  protein_bind   lac operator: The lac repressor binds to the lac operator to inhibit transcription in E. coli. This inhibition can be relieved by adding lactose or isopropyl-β-D-thiogalactopyranoside (IPTG). lac repressor encoded by lacI
    481..497     +  protein_bind   lac operator: The lac repressor binds to the lac operator to inhibit transcription in E. coli. This inhibition can be relieved by adding lactose or isopropyl-β-D-thiogalactopyranoside (IPTG). lac repressor encoded by lacI
    582..1295    +  CDS            superfolder GFP: GFP variant that folds robustly even when fused to poorly folded proteins (Pédelacq et al., 2006)
   1447..1474    +  terminator     T7Te terminator: phage T7 early transcription terminator
   1557..1614    +  promoter       AmpR promoter (fragment): bla
   1623..2438    -  CDS            KanR: aminoglycoside phosphotransferase; aph(3')-Ia; confers resistance to kanamycin in bacteria or G418 (Geneticin®) in eukaryotes
   2560..3148    +  rep_origin     ori: high-copy-number ColE1/pMB1/pBR322/pUC origin of replication
   3334..3476    -  misc_feature   bom: basis of mobility region from pBR322
   3578..3769    -  CDS            rop: Rop protein, which maintains plasmids at low copy number; rop
   3810..3920    +  CDS            mbeC (fragment): MBEC_ECOLX - Experimental evidence at protein level: Swiss-Prot protein existence level 1. Required for efficient mobilization of ColE1 plasmid and is thus essential to promote the specific transfer of the plasmid during conjugation. Probably functions by inducing DNA bending, helping the MbeA relaxase to melt the DNA around the nic site and cleave the phosphodiester bond. Binds specifically double-stranded DNA (dsDNA) containing the ColE1 oriT but does not recognize the inverted repeat (IR). From Escherichia coli.
