[The description below was written by a language model from this plasmid's Addgene catalogue record and pLannotate feature annotations shown in this document.]
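Description:
pCH8 is a small bacterial expression plasmid (about 3.9 kb) that serves as a fluorescent reporter for the pLlac* promoter in E. coli. It is built on a pMB1 origin combined with the rop gene. Rop restrains replication from ColE1/pMB1-type origins, which is consistent with the plasmid being recorded as low copy even though the automated annotation labels the origin generically as high copy. The backbone also retains the pBR322 bom (basis of mobility) region and a fragment of mbeC, remnants of the ColE1-family mobilization functions. Selection is by kanamycin through an aph(3')-Ia aminoglycoside phosphotransferase gene.

The payload is a 717 bp synthetic "modified YFP" coding sequence, described by the depositor as a T203Y mutant of superfolder GFP, which is why the feature table annotates it as sfGFP. It was cloned between SpeI and HindIII sites, sits downstream of pLlac*, and is followed by a phage T7Te early transcription terminator. The annotation finds three lac operator sites upstream of the reporter, two closely spaced just ahead of the coding sequence and one further upstream. LacI binding there represses transcription, and IPTG relieves it. Accordingly, the record notes that cells fluoresce yellow when IPTG is added or when no LacI is present. The annotation also flags a short N-myc-like fragment containing a Myc epitope match between the operators. The catalogue entry does not mention this element, and its role, if any, is not stated.

The plasmid is used to read out LacI-regulated promoter activity, and it was deposited in connection with synthetic-biology work on genetic oscillations in a microbial consortium.
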