Addgene plasmid #72306: pCH8
Purpose: pLlac* reporter plasmid
Depositing lab: Matthew Bennett. Depositing organization: Rice University. Publication: SYNTHETIC BIOLOGY. Emergent genetic oscillations in a synthetic microbial consortium. Chen Y, Kim JK, Hirning AJ, Josic K, Bennett MR. Science. 2015 Aug 28;349(6251):986-9. doi: 10.1126/science.aaa3794. PubMed 26315440.
Backbone
  Vector backbone: PMB1+ROP
  Vector type: Bacterial Expression
Growth in bacteria
  Bacterial resistance: Kanamycin, 50 μg/mL
  Growth temperature: 37°C
  Growth strain: XL1 Blue
  Growth instructions: Show YFP fluo. when IPTG added or no LacI existing.
  Copy number: Low Copy
Gene/Insert
  Gene/Insert name: modified YFP
  Species: Synthetic
  Insert size (bp): 717
  Promoter: pLlac*
  Cloning method: Restriction Enzyme; 5′ cloning site SpeI (not destroyed); 3′ cloning site HindIII (not destroyed)
  Sequencing primers: 5′ gagaaaactagtatgcgtaaaggcgaagagctgttcac; 3′ taggggaattctcatcatttgtacagttcatccataccatgc
Terms and licenses: Academic/Nonprofit Terms; Industry Terms: Not Available to Industry
Depositor comments: T203Y mutant from sfGFP
How to cite: pCH8 was a gift from Matthew Bennett (Addgene plasmid # 72306 ; http://n2t.net/addgene:72306 ; RRID:Addgene_72306)
