>Addgene plasmid #72306 | pCH8 | addgene partial sequence | sequence record 138608 | M13pUC-Rev 5'-AGCGGATAACAATTTCACACAGG-3'
CACACAACGTCTTGGAGCGCCAGAGGAGGAACGAGCTAAAACGGAGCTTTTTTGCCCTGCGTGACCAGAT
CCCGGAGTTGGAAAACAATGAAAAGGCCCCCAAGGTAGTTATCCTTAAAAAAGCCACAGCATACATCCTG
TCCGTCCAAGCAGAGGAGCAAAAGCTCATTTCTGAAGAGGACTTGTTGCGGAAACGACGAGAACAGTTGA
AACACAAACTTGAACAGCTACGGAACTCTTGTGCGTAAGGAAAAGTAAGGAAAACGATTCCTTCTAACAG
AAATGTCCTGAGCAATCACCTATGAACTGTCGATTGACATTGTGAGCGGATAACAAGATACTGAGCACAA
TTGTGAGCGGATAACAATTGCATGCCACTTAAAAAGGAGATCAACAATGAAAGCAATTTTCGTACTGAAA
CATCTTAATCATGCTAAGGAGAAATACTAGTATGCGTAAAGGCGAAGAGCTGTTCACTGGTGTCGTCCCT
ATTCTGGTGGAACTGGATGGTGATGTCAACGGTCATAAGTTTTCCGTGCGTGGCGAGGGTGAAGGTGACG
CAACTAATGGTAAACTGACGCTGAAGTTCATCTGTACTACTGGTAAACTGCCGGTACCTTGGCCGACTCT
GGTAACGACGCTGACTTATGGTGTTCAGTGCTTTGCTCGTTATCCGGACCATATGAAGCAGCATGACTTC
TTCAAGTCCGCCATGCCGGAAGGCTATGTGCAGGAACGCACGATTTCCTTTAAGGATGACGGCACGTACA
A
