>Addgene plasmid #72306 | pCH8 | addgene partial sequence | sequence record 138609 | KanR2-F 5'-GAACTGCCTCGGTGAGTTTT-3'
TATGGTATTGATAATCCTGATATGAATAAATTGCAGTTTCATTTGATGCTCGATGAGTTTTTCTAAGAAT
TAATTCATGAGCGGATACATATTTGAATGTATTTAGAAAAATAAACAAATAGGGGTTCCGCGCACATTTC
CCCGGCTAGCTAGGAAATAATAAAAAAGCCGGATTAATAATCTGGCTTTTTATATTCTCTCTCTAGTATA
TAAACGCAGAAAGGCCCACCCGAAGGTGAGCCAGTGTGAGACAGCGGTGCGGACTGTTGTAACTCAGAAT
AAGAAATGAGGCCGCTCATGGCGTTGACTCTCAGTCATAGTATCGTGGTATCACCGGTTGGTTCCACTCT
CTGTTGCGGGCAACTTCAGCAGCACGTAGGGGAAGCTTCATCATTTGTACAGTTCATCCATACCATGCGT
GATGCCCGCTGCGGTTACGAACTCCAGCAGAACCATATGATCGCGTTTCTCGTTCGGATCTTTAGACAGA
ACGCTTTGGTAGCTCAGATAGTGATTGTCTGGCAGCAGAACAGGACCATCACCGATTGGAGTGTTTTGCT
GGTAGTGATCAGCCAGCTGCACGCTGCCATCCTCCACGTTGTGGCGAATTTTAAAATTCGCTTTAATGCC
ATTTTTTTGTTTATCGGCGGTGATGTAAACATTGTGGCTGTTAAAATTGTATTCCAGCTTATGGCCCAGG
ATATTGCCGTCTTCTTTAAAGTCAATGCCTTTCAGCTCAATGCGGTTTACCAGGGTATCGCCTTCAAATT
TCACTTCCGCACGCGTTTTGTACGTGCCGTCATC
